>Addgene plasmid #148270 | pnEA-NpM-DmThor_50-83-R56AR63A-GB1_AA | depositor full sequence | sequence record 290718 | Full Sequence
TTCTTGAAGACGAAAGGGCCTCGTGATACGCCTATTTTTATAGGTTAATGTCATGATAATAATGGTTTCT
TAGACGTCAGGTGGCACTTTTCGGGGAAATGTGCGCGGAACCCCTATTTGTTTATTTTTCTAAATACATT
CAAATATGTATCCGCTCATGAGACAATAACCCTGATAAATGCTTCAATAATATTGAAAAAGGAAGAGTAT
GAGTATTCAACATTTCCGTGTCGCCCTTATTCCCTTTTTTGCGGCATTTTGCCTTCCTGTTTTTGCTCAC
CCAGAAACGCTGGTGAAAGTAAAAGATGCTGAAGATCAGTTGGGTGCACGAGTGGGTTACATCGAACTGG
ATCTCAACAGCGGTAAGATCCTTGAGAGTTTTCGCCCCGAAGAACGTTTTCCAATGATGAGCACTTTTAA
AGTTCTGCTATGTGGCGCGGTATTATCCCGTGTTGACGCCGGGCAAGAGCAACTCGGTCGCCGCATACAC
TATTCTCAGAATGACTTGGTTGAGTACTCACCAGTCACAGAAAAGCATCTTACGGATGGCATGACAGTAA
GAGAATTATGCAGTGCTGCCATAACCATGAGTGATAACACTGCGGCCAACTTACTTCTGACAACGATCGG
AGGACCGAAGGAGCTAACCGCTTTTTTGCACAACATGGGGGATCATGTAACTCGCCTTGATCGTTGGGAA
CCGGAGCTGAATGAAGCCATACCAAACGACGAGCGTGACACCACGATGCCTGCAGCAATGGCAACAACGT
TGCGCAAACTATTAACTGGCGAACTACTTACTCTAGCTTCCCGGCAACAATTAATAGACTGGATGGAGGC
GGATAAAGTTGCAGGACCACTTCTGCGCTCGGCCCTTCCGGCTGGCTGGTTTATTGCTGATAAATCTGGA
GCCGGTGAGCGTGGGTCTCGCGGTATCATTGCAGCACTGGGGCCAGATGGTAAGCCCTCCCGTATCGTAG
TTATCTACACGACGGGGAGTCAGGCAACTATGGATGAACGAAATAGACAGATCGCTGAGATAGGTGCCTC
ACTGATTAAGCATTGGTAACTGTCAGACCAAGTTTACTCATATATACTTTAGATTGATTTAAAACTTCAT
TTTTAATTTAAAAGGATCTAGGTGAAGATCCTTTTTGATAATCTCATGACCAAAATCCCTTAACGTGAGT
TTTCGTTCCACTGAGCGTCAGACCCCGTAGAAAAGATCAAAGGATCTTCTTGAGATCCTTTTTTTCTGCG
CGTAATCTGCTGCTTGCAAACAAAAAAACCACCGCTACCAGCGGTGGTTTGTTTGCCGGATCAAGAGCTA
CCAACTCTTTTTCCGAAGGTAACTGGCTTCAGCAGAGCGCAGATACCAAATACTGTCCTTCTAGTGTAGC
CGTAGTTAGGCCACCACTTCAAGAACTCTGTAGCACCGCCTACATACCTCGCTCTGCTAATCCTGTTACC
AGTGGCTGCTGCCAGTGGCGATAAGTCGTGTCTTACCGGGTTGGACTCAAGACGATAGTTACCGGATAAG
GCGCAGCGGTCGGGCTGAACGGGGGGTTCGTGCACACAGCCCAGCTTGGAGCGAACGACCTACACCGAAC
TGAGATACCTACAGCGTGAGCTATGAGAAAGCGCCACGCTTCCCGAAGGGAGAAAGGCGGACAGGTATCC
GGTAAGCGGCAGGGTCGGAACAGGAGAGCGCACGAGGGAGCTTCCAGGGGGAAACGCCTGGTATCTTTAT
AGTCCTGTCGGGTTTCGCCACCTCTGACTTGAGCGTCGATTTTTGTGATGCTCGTCAGGGGGGCGGAGCC
TATGGAAAAACGCCAGCAACGCGGCCTTTTTACGGTTCCTGGCCTTTTGCTGGCCTTTTGCTCACATGTT
CTTTCCTGCGTTATCCCCTGATTCTGTGGATAACCGTATTACCGCCTTTGAGTGAGCTGATACCGCTCGC
CGCAGCCGAACGACCGAGCGCAGCGAGTCAGTGAGCGAGGAAGCGGAAGAGCGCCTGATGCGGTATTTTC
TCCTTACGCATCTGTGCGGTATTTCACACCGCATATATGGTGCACTCTCAGTACAATCTGCTCTGATGCC
GCATAGTTAAGCCAGTATACACTCCGCTATCGCTACGTGACTGGGTCATGGCTGCGCCCCGACACCCGCC
AACACCCGCTGACGCGCCCTGACGGGCTTGTCTGCTCCCGGCATCCGCTTACAGACAAGCTGTGACCGTC
TCCGGGAGCTGCATGTGTCAGAGGTTTTCACCGTCATCACCGAAACGCGCGAGGCAGCTGCGGTAAAGCT
CATCAGCGTGGTCGTGAAGCGATTCACAGATGTCTGCCTGTTCATCCGCGTCCAGCTCGTTGAGTTTCTC
CAGAAGCGTTAATGTCTGGCTTCTGATAAAGCGGGCCATGTTAAGGGCGGTTTTTTCCTGTTTGGTCACT
GATGCCTCCGTGTAAGGGGGATTTCTGTTCATGGGGGTAATGATACCGATGAAACGAGAGAGGATGCTCA
CGATACGGGTTACTGATGATGAACATGCCCGGTTACTGGAACGTTGTGAGGGTAAACAACTGGCGGTATG
GATGCGGCGGGACCAGAGAAAAATCACTCAGGGTCAATGCCAGCGCTTCGTTAATACAGATGTAGGTGTT
CCACAGGGTAGCCAGCAGCATCCTGCGATGCAGATCCGGAACATAATGGTGCAGGGCGCTGACTTCCGCG
TTTCCAGACTTTACGAAACACGGAAACCGAAGACCATTCATGTTGTTGCTCAGGTCGCAGACGTTTTGCA
GCAGCAGTCGCTTCACGTTCGCTCGCGTATCGGTGATTCATTCTGCTAACCAGTAAGGCAACCCCGCCAG
CCTAGCCGGGTCCTCAACGACAGGAGCACGATCATGCGCACCCGTGGCCAGGACCCAACGCTGCCCGAGA
TGCGCCGCGTGCGGCTGCTGGAGATGGCGGACGCGATGGATATGTTCTGCCAAGGGTTGGTTTGCGCATT
CACAGTTCTCCGCAAGAATTGATTGGCTCCAATTCTTGGAGTGGTGAATCCGTTAGCGAGGTGCCGCCGG
CTTCCATTCAGGTCGAGGTGGCCCGGCTCCATGCACCGCGACGCAACGCGGGGAGGCAGACAAGGTATAG
GGCGGCGCCTACAATCCATGCCAACCCGTTCCATGTGCTCGCCGAGGCGGCATAAATCGCCGTGACGATC
AGCGGTCCAGTGATCGAAGTTAGGCTGGTAAGAGCCGCGAGCGATCCTTGAAGCTGTCCCTGATGGTCGT
CATCTACCTGCCTGGACAGCATGGCCTGCAACGCGGGCATCCCGATGCCGCCGGAAGCGAGAAGAATCAT
AATGGGGAAGGCCATCCAGCCTCGCGTCGCGAACGCCAGCAAGACGTAGCCCAGCGCGTCGGCCGCCATG
CCGGCGATAATGGCCTGCTTCTCGCCGAAACGTTTGGTGGCGGGACCAGTGACGAAGGCTTGAGCGAGGG
CGTGCAAGATTCCGAATACCGCAAGCGACAGGCCGATCATCGTCGCGCTCCAGCGAAAGCGGTCCTCGCC
GAAAATGACCCAGAGCGCTGCCGGCACCTGTCCTACGAGTTGCATGATAAAGAAGACAGTCATAAGTGCG
GCGACGATAGTCATGCCCCGCGCCCACCGGAAGGAGCTGACTGGGTTGAAGGCTCTCAAGGGCATCGGTC
GAGATCCCGGTGCCTAATGAGTGAGCTAACTTACATTAATTGCGTTGCGCTCACTGCCCGCTTTCCAGTC
GGGAAACCTGTCGTGCCAGCTGCATTAATGAATCGGCCAACGCGCGGGGAGAGGCGGTTTGCGTATTGGG
CGCCAGGGTGGTTTTTCTTTTCACCAGTGAGACGGGCAACAGCTGATTGCCCTTCACCGCCTGGCCCTGA
GAGAGTTGCAGCAAGCGGTCCACGCTGGTTTGCCCCAGCAGGCGAAAATCCTGTTTGATGGTGGTTAACG
GCGGGATATAACATGAGCTGTCTTCGGTATCGTCGTATCCCACTACCGAGATATCCGCACCAACGCGCAG
CCCGGACTCGGTAATGGCGCGCATTGCGCCCAGCGCCATCTGATCGTTGGCAACCAGCATCGCAGTGGGA
ACGATGCCCTCATTCAGCATTTGCATGGTTTGTTGAAAACCGGACATGGCACTCCAGTCGCCTTCCCGTT
CCGCTATCGGCTGAATTTGATTGCGAGTGAGATATTTATGCCAGCCAGCCAGACGCAGACGCGCCGAGAC
AGAACTTAATGGGCCCGCTAACAGCGCGATTTGCTGGTGACCCAATGCGACCAGATGCTCCACGCCCAGT
CGCGTACCGTCTTCATGGGAGAAAATAATACTGTTGATGGGTGTCTGGTCAGAGACATCAAGAAATAACG
CCGGAACATTAGTGCAGGCAGCTTCCACAGCAATGGCATCCTGGTCATCCAGCGGATAGTTAATGATCAG
CCCACTGACGCGTTGCGCGAGAAGATTGTGCACCGCCGCTTTACAGGCTTCGACGCCGCTTCGTTCTACC
ATCGACACCACCACGCTGGCACCCAGTTGATCGGCGCGAGATTTAATCGCCGCGACAATTTGCGACGGCG
CGTGCAGGGCCAGACTGGAGGTGGCAACGCCAATCAGCAACGACTGTTTGCCCGCCAGTTGTTGTGCCAC
GCGGTTGGGAATGTAATTCAGCTCCGCCATCGCCGCTTCCACTTTTTCCCGCGTTTTCGCAGAAACGTGG
CTGGCCTGGTTCACCACGCGGGAAACGGTCTGATAAGAGACACCGGCATACTCTGCGACATCGTATAACG
TTACTGGTTTCACATTCACCACCCTGAATTGACTCTCTTCCGGGCGCTATCATGCCATACCGCGAAAGGT
TTTGCGCCATTCGATGGTGTCCGGGATCTCGACGCTCTCCCTTATGCGACTCCTGCATTAGGAAGCAGCC
CAGTAGTAGGTTGAGGCCGTTGAGCACCGCCGCCGCAAGGAATGGTGCATGCAAGGAGATGGCGCCCAAC
AGTCCCCCGGCCACGGGGCCTGCCACCATACCCACGCCGAAACAAGCGCTCATGAGCCCGAAGTGGCGAG
CCCGATCTTCCCCATCGGTGATGTCGGCGATATAGGCGCCAGCAACCGCACCTGTGGCGCCGGTGATGCC
GGCCACGATGCGTCCGGCGTAGAGGATCGAGATCTCGATCCCGCGAAATTAATACGACTCACTATAGGGG
AATTGTGAGCGGATAACAATTCCCCACTAGTAATAATTTTGTTTAACTTTAAGAAGGAGATATACCATGG
AAACTGAAGAAGGTAAACTGGTAATCTGGATTAACGGCGATAAAGGCTATAACGGTCTCGCTGAAGTCGG
TAAGAAATTCGAGAAAGATACCGGAATTAAAGTCACCGTTGAGCATCCGGATAAACTGGAAGAGAAATTC
CCACAGGTTGCGGCAACTGGCGATGGCCCTGACATTATCTTCTGGGCACACGACCGCTTTGGTGGCTACG
CTCAATCTGGCCTGTTGGCTGAAATCACCCCGGACAAAGCGTTCCAGGACAAGCTGTATCCGTTTACCTG
GGATGCCGTACGTTACAACGGCAAGCTGATTGCTTACCCGATCGCTGTTGAAGCGTTATCGCTGATTTAT
AACAAAGACCTGCTGCCGAACCCGCCAAAAACCTGGGAAGAGATCCCGGCGCTGGATAAAGAACTGAAAG
CGAAAGGTAAGAGCGCCCTGATGTTCAACCTGCAAGAACCGTACTTCACCTGGCCGCTGATTGCTGCTGA
CGGGGGTTATGCGTTCAAGTATGAAAACGGCAAGTACGACATTAAAGACGTGGGCGTGGATAACGCTGGC
GCGAAAGCGGGTCTGACCTTCCTGGTTGACCTGATTAAAAACAAACACATGAATGCAGACACCGATTACT
CCATCGCAGAAGCTGCCTTTAATAAAGGCGAAACAGCGATGACCATCAACGGCCCGTGGGCATGGTCCAA
CATCGACACCAGCAAAGTGAATTATGGTGTAACGGTACTGCCGACCTTCAAGGGTCAACCATCCAAACCG
TTCGTTGGCGTGCTGAGCGCAGGTATTAACGCCGCCAGTCCGAACAAAGAGCTGGCGAAAGAGTTCCTCG
AAAACTATCTGCTGACTGATGAAGGTCTGGAAGCGGTTAATAAAGACAAACCGCTGGGTGCCGTAGCGCT
GAAGTCTTACGAGGAAGAGTTGGCGAAAGATCCACGTATTGCCGCCACGATGGAAAACGCCCAGAAAGGT
GAAATCATGCCGAACATCCCGCAGATGTCCGCTTTCTGGTATGCCGTGCGTACTGCGGTGATCAACGCCG
CCAGCGGTCGTCAGACTGTCGATGAAGCCCTTAAAGACGCGCAGACTGGTACCGGCAGCGGCCTGGAAGT
TCTGTTCCAGGGGCCCCATATGACCAAACTTATCTACGAGGCCGCTTTCATGAAGAATCTCGCCGGCTCC
CCATTGAGCCAAACTCCGCCGTCCAACGTGCCCAGTTGCTTGCTGAGGGGAACTGCTAGCATGCAGTACA
AACTTATCCTGAACGGTAAAACCCTGAAAGGTGAAACCACCACCGAAGCTGTTGACGCTGCTACCGCGGA
AAAAGTTTTCAAACAGTACGCTAACGACAACGGTGTTGACGGTGAATGGACCTACGACGACGCTACCAAA
ACCTACACCGTAACGGAATGAGTTGGCTGCTGCCACCGCTGAGCAATAACTAGCATAACCCCTTGGGGCC
TCTAAACGGGTCTTGAGGGGTTTTTTGCTGAAAGGAGGAACTATATCCGGATATCCCGCAAGAGGCCCGG
CAGTACCGGCATAACCAAGCCTATGCCTACAGCATCCAGGGTGACGGTGCCGAGGATGACGATGAGCGCA
TTGTTAGATTTCATACACGGTGCCTGACTGCGTTAGCAATTTAACTGTGATAAACTACCGCATTAAAGCT
TATCGATGATAAGCTGTCAAACATGAGAA
Features (pLannotate 1.2.2; 20 found; start..end, strand, type, name):
    104..208     +  promoter       AmpR promoter: bla
    209..1069    +  CDS            AmpR: β-lactamase; bla; confers resistance to ampicillin, carbenicillin, and related antibiotics
   1240..1828    +  rep_origin     ori: high-copy-number ColE1/pMB1/pBR322/pUC origin of replication
   2014..2156    -  misc_feature   bom: basis of mobility region from pBR322
   2258..2449    -  CDS            rop: Rop protein, which maintains plasmids at low copy number; rop
   2466..2846    +  CDS            YPB1_ECOLX: Protein predicted: Swiss-Prot protein existence level 4. From Escherichia coli.
   3088..3712    -  CDS            TcR (fragment): tetracycline efflux protein; tet; confers resistance to tetracycline
   3727..3748    -  protein_bind   CAP binding site: CAP binding activates transcription in the presence of cAMP. E. coli catabolite activator protein
   3761..4843    -  CDS            lacI: lac repressor; lacI; The lac repressor binds to the lac operator to inhibit transcription in E. coli. This inhibition can be relieved by adding lactose or isopropyl-β-D-thiogalactopyranoside (IPTG).
   4844..4921    -  promoter       lacI promoter: lacI
   4929..5208    -  CDS            TcR (fragment): tetracycline efflux protein; tet; confers resistance to tetracycline
   5230..5248    +  promoter       T7 promoter: promoter for bacteriophage T7 RNA polymerase
   5249..5273    +  protein_bind   lac operator: The lac repressor binds to the lac operator to inhibit transcription in E. coli. This inhibition can be relieved by adding lactose or isopropyl-β-D-thiogalactopyranoside (IPTG). lac repressor encoded by lacI
   5288..5310    +  RBS            RBS: efficient ribosome binding site from bacteriophage T7 gene 10 (Olins and Rangwala, 1989)
   5321..6417    +  CDS            MBP (fragment): maltose binding protein from E. coli; malE (mutated); This version of the gene does not encode a signal sequence, so MBP will remain in the cytosol.
   6577..6734    +  CDS            GB1 (fragment): B1 domain of Streptococcal protein G effective as a solubilizing fusion partner (Cheng and Patel, 2004)
   6739..6762    +  CDS            SET1 (fragment): solubility-enhancement tag derived from T7 phage gene 10B
   6770..6817    +  terminator     T7 terminator: transcription terminator for bacteriophage T7 RNA polymerase
   6840..6944    -  CDS            TcR (fragment): tetracycline efflux protein; tet; confers resistance to tetracycline
   6992..7020    -  promoter       tet promoter: E. coli promoter for tetracycline efflux protein gene
