[The description below was written by a language model from this plasmid's Addgene catalogue record and pLannotate feature annotations shown in this document.]
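Description:
pnEA-NpM-DmThor_50-83-R56AR63A-GB1_AA is a 7,029-nt bacterial expression plasmid for producing a short mutant fragment of the Drosophila melanogaster 4E-BP protein Thor in E. coli. The catalogue lists the backbone as unknown, but the annotated features show a pET/pBR322-style architecture. It has a ColE1/pMB1-type origin accompanied by the bom region and the rop gene, which agrees with the recorded low copy number, and an AmpR (β-lactamase) cassette for ampicillin selection. Scattered fragments of the tetracycline resistance gene and its promoter appear to be non-functional remnants of the parental vector.

Expression is driven by a T7 promoter controlled by an adjacent lac operator, with lacI carried on the plasmid, so transcription depends on T7 RNA polymerase and is inducible with IPTG. A T7 gene 10 ribosome binding site precedes an open reading frame that begins with cytosolic maltose-binding protein lacking its signal sequence. A C-terminal GB1 domain follows, then a short match annotated as a SET1 solubility tag fragment, and finally the T7 terminator. The Thor residues 50–83 were not annotated by the feature caller. They presumably lie in the gap between MBP and GB1, giving a peptide flanked by two solubilising fusion partners.

The record is inconsistent about the mutations: the plasmid name indicates R56A/R63A, whereas the purpose and insert fields state R56E/R63A, so the substitution at position 56 should be checked against the sequence. The associated study concerns the structural basis of 4E-BP binding to eIF4E, which suggests the construct was used to make recombinant peptide for binding or structural experiments. The depositor notes that the supplied sequence may be theoretical.
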