Addgene plasmid #148270: pnEA-NpM-DmThor_50-83-R56AR63A-GB1_AA
Purpose: Bacterial Expression of DmThor_50-83-R56ER63A
Depositing lab: Elisa Izaurralde. Depositing organization: Max Planck Institute for Developmental Biology. Publication: Molecular architecture of 4E-BP translational inhibitors bound to eIF4E. Peter D, Igreja C, Weber R, Wohlbold L, Weiler C, Ebertsch L, Weichenrieder O, Izaurralde E. Mol Cell. 2015 Mar 19;57(6):1074-87. doi: 10.1016/j.molcel.2015.01.017. Epub 2015 Feb 19. PubMed 25702871.
Backbone
  Vector backbone: Unknown
  Vector type: Bacterial Expression
Growth in bacteria
  Bacterial resistance: Ampicillin, 100 μg/mL
  Growth temperature: 37°C
  Growth strain: DH5alpha
  Copy number: Low Copy
Gene/Insert
  Gene/Insert name: DmThor_50-83-R56ER63A
  Species: D. melanogaster (fly)
  Entrez Gene: Thor (a.k.a. Dmel_CG8846, 153432_at, 43-BP, 4E-BP, 4E-BP1, 4EBP, 4e-BP, 4e-bp, 4eBP, 4ebp, BcDNA.HL08053, BcDNA:HL08053, CG8846, CT8705, Dm 4E-BP, Dmel\CG8846, Phas1, Thor/EIF4EBP, anon-WO0172774.158, d4E-BP, d4E-BP1, d4EBP, d4e-bp, d4eBP, dthor, eIF4E-BP, l(2)06270, l(2)k07736, l(2)k13517, pp20, thor)
  Cloning method: Unknown
Terms and licenses: Academic/Nonprofit Terms; Industry Terms: Not Available to Industry
Depositor comments: sequence extracted from NCBI:NM_057947.4 Plasmids from this collection were made available to the research community and donated after the lab closed. Please note that the sequence provided by the depositing laboratory may be theoretical/predicted or based on Sanger sequencing results. There may be discrepancies between sequencing results obtained by Addgene and the depositor sequence. If an Addgene verified sequence is not available, please contact before placing your order to request that our lab fully sequence the plasmid.
How to cite: pnEA-NpM-DmThor_50-83-R56AR63A-GB1_AA was a gift from Elisa Izaurralde (Addgene plasmid # 148270 ; http://n2t.net/addgene:148270 ; RRID:Addgene_148270)
